>Addgene plasmid #18281 | T4 Lysozyme S36D WT* | addgene partial sequence | sequence record 24068 | 3primeUP
CTCGAAAAGCCCGCTCATTAGGCGGGCTCAGATCTGCTCATGTTTGACAGCTTATCATCGATAAGCTTCG
GCAATAAATTCTTGATATGTTTTCATATGTTTCCTTTAAATATTTTAATTAGTAATTGTCTATTCAAGTA
ATTGTGAATATACTATCACAATTCCAAGAGAAAGTAAACAGCTTTATAGATTTTTATACGCGTCCCAAGT
GCCAGTTCTAAACGTTGTAATGACTCGTTTTGCGCGATTAGGTGTTTGATTATACCATCTACTTTTAGCT
AAGTTAACTGCTGCTTCATCCCAGCGTTTTTGTTGAAGCATACGTAAAGAGTTAGTAAATCCTGCCACAC
CGGTTTCTCCCATTTGGAAAACCATATTAATCAATGCAGCGCGACGAACCGCATCAAGAGAATCATAAAC
CGGTTTTAATTTAGCATTTCTCAGAATTCCGCGAACAGCAGCATCAACATCCTGATTAAAGAGTTTTTCA
GCCTCATCTTTTGTAATTACACCATTAGTATTACGCCCAATAGCTTTATCTAATTCAGATTTAGCAGCAT
TAAGTGATGGATCTTTTGTAAGCAAATGACCGATGCCAATAGTGTAATAGCCTTCTGTGTCTTTATAGAT
TTTAAGTCTAAGACCTTCATCTATACGTAACATTTCAAATATATTCATAATACCTCCTAAGCATCGATGG
ATCCTGTTTCCTGTGTGAAATTGTTATCCGCTCACATTCCACACATTATACGAGCCGATGATTAATTGTC
ACAGGGGNTGGGGAGTAGCTGANCCGNTTCCGNGNGAATGTATCCCCCNC
