[The description below was written by a language model from this plasmid's Addgene catalogue record.]
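Description:
T4 Lysozyme S36D WT* is a bacterial expression plasmid built on the pHS1403 backbone (about 5 kb without insert) that carries a mutant form of the bacteriophage T4 lysozyme gene (gene e). It is maintained in E. coli as a high-copy plasmid under ampicillin selection. The record does not name the origin of replication, the promoter driving expression, or any fusion tags, and no feature table is provided, so these elements cannot be described from the available information.

The insert is roughly 600 bp and was placed between BamHI and HindIII sites, both of which remain intact, so the cassette can be excised or transferred with those enzymes. According to the depositor's notes, the BamHI site lies 27 bp from the start codon and the HindIII site 115 bp from the stop codon, meaning the cloned fragment includes short flanking stretches on either side of the coding region. The encoded protein carries a serine-to-aspartate substitution at position 36, made in the "WT*" background. The record does not define that term, but in the T4 lysozyme literature it conventionally denotes the cysteine-free pseudo-wild-type protein used as a reference for mutational studies.

The record does not state a specific purpose. A single-site variant of T4 lysozyme in a bacterial expression vector is consistent with recombinant production of the mutant enzyme for studies of how individual substitutions affect protein stability, folding or structure, for which this protein is a widely used model system.
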