Addgene plasmid #18281: T4 Lysozyme S36D WT*
Depositing lab: Brian Matthews. Depositing organization: University of Oregon.
Backbone
  Vector backbone: pHS1403
  Backbone size w/o insert (bp): 5000
  Vector type: Bacterial Expression
Growth in bacteria
  Bacterial resistance: Ampicillin, 100 μg/mL
  Growth temperature: 37°C
  Growth strain: DH5alpha
  Copy number: High Copy
Gene/Insert
  Gene/Insert name: T4 Lysozyme (alt name: AS36D)
  Species: Bacteriophage T4
  Insert size (bp): 600
  Mutation: S36D WT*
  GenBank ID: NP_049736
  Entrez Gene: e (a.k.a. T4p123)
  Cloning method: Restriction Enzyme; 5′ cloning site BamHI (not destroyed); 3′ cloning site HindIII (not destroyed)
  Sequencing primers: 5′ na; 3′ GGCGTATCACGAGGCCC
Terms and licenses: Academic/Nonprofit Terms; Industry Terms: Not Available to Industry
Depositor comments: The BamHI site is 27 bp from the ATG and the HindIII site is 115 bp from the stop.
How to cite: T4 Lysozyme S36D WT* was a gift from Brian Matthews (Addgene plasmid # 18281 ; http://n2t.net/addgene:18281 ; RRID:Addgene_18281)
